Addgene plasmid #81401: pDONR223_STK11_p.D194Y
Purpose: Gateway Donor vector containing STK11 ,part of the Target Accelerator Plasmid Collection.
Depositing lab: Jesse Boehm & William Hahn & David Root. Depositing organization: Broad Institute. Publication: Systematic Functional Interrogation of Rare Cancer Variants Identifies Oncogenic Alleles. Kim E, Ilic N, Shrestha Y, Zou L, Kamburov A, Zhu C, Yang X, Lubonja R, Tran N, Nguyen C, Lawrence MS, Piccioni F, Bagul M, Doench JG, Chouinard CR, Wu X, Hogstrom L, Natoli T, Tamayo P, Horn H, Corsello SM, Lage K, Root DE, Subramanian A, Golub TR, Getz G, Boehm JS, Hahn WC. Cancer Discov. 2016 Jul;6(7):714-26. doi: 10.1158/2159-8290.CD-16-0160. Epub 2016 May 4. PubMed 27147599.
Backbone
  Vector backbone: pDONR223
  Backbone manufacturer: Invitrogen
  Backbone size w/o insert (bp): 2790
  Vector type: Gateway Entry vector
Growth in bacteria
  Bacterial resistance: Spectinomycin, 50 μg/mL
  Growth temperature: 37°C
  Growth strain: DH5alpha
  Copy number: High Copy
Gene/Insert
  Gene/Insert name: STK11
  Species: H. sapiens (human)
  Mutation: D194Y
  GenBank ID: NM_000455.4
  Entrez Gene: STK11 (a.k.a. LKB1, PJS, hLKB1)
  Promoter: None
  Cloning method: Gateway Cloning
  Sequencing primers: 5′ M13pUC-fwd; 3′ M13-Rev
Terms and licenses: Academic/Nonprofit Terms; Industry Terms: Not Available to Industry
Depositor comments: Closed state: stop codon immediately follows insert
How to cite: pDONR223_STK11_p.D194Y was a gift from Jesse Boehm & William Hahn & David Root (Addgene plasmid # 81401 ; http://n2t.net/addgene:81401 ; RRID:Addgene_81401)
