[The description below was written by a language model from this plasmid's Addgene catalogue record and pLannotate feature annotations shown in this document.]
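Description:
pDONR223_STK11_p.D194Y is a Gateway entry clone built on the Invitrogen pDONR223 backbone and carrying the human STK11 (LKB1) open reading frame with a D194Y amino-acid substitution. It is a bacterial shuttle and storage plasmid rather than an expression vector. The record lists no promoter for the insert, and the only promoter near it in the feature table is a T7 promoter lying outside the downstream att site and pointing back toward the insert. Propagation in E. coli relies on a high-copy ColE1/pUC-type origin. Selection uses the aadA (SmR) gene, which confers spectinomycin and streptomycin resistance and sits downstream of a fragment of the class 1 integron Pc promoter. The annotated short lacZα, lacI and gentamicin-resistance pieces are only fragments and presumably non-functional remnants. The rrnB T1 and T2 terminators help insulate the cloning region from read-through transcription.

The roughly 1.3 kb STK11 coding sequence is flanked by attL-type recombination sites, annotated by the software as attL3 upstream and a partial attL2 downstream. These sites allow LR Clonase-mediated transfer of the ORF into any compatible Gateway destination vector, which would then supply the promoter, tags or viral elements needed for expression. The clone is in the "closed" configuration: a stop codon immediately follows the insert, so it yields the native C-terminus and cannot be used for C-terminal fusions. The plasmid belongs to the Target Accelerator Plasmid Collection, a set of wild-type and mutant alleles assembled for systematic functional testing of cancer-associated variants. It serves as the source clone for generating expression constructs of this STK11 variant.
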