Features (pLannotate 1.2.2; 12 found; start..end, strand, type, name):
     38..74      -  CDS            lacZα (fragment): LacZα fragment of β-galactosidase; lacZ fragment
     91..186     +  protein_bind   attL3: mutant version of attL; recombination site for the Gateway® LR reaction LR Clonase™
    189..1487    +  CDS            STK11: STK11_HUMAN - Also known as LKB1, PJS. Experimental evidence at protein level: Swiss-Prot protein existence level 1. [Isoform 2]: Has a role in spermiogenesis. From Homo sapiens (Human).
   1498..1591    -  protein_bind   attL2 (fragment): mutant version of attL; recombination site for the Gateway® LR reaction LR Clonase™
   1609..1627    -  promoter       T7 promoter: promoter for bacteriophage T7 RNA polymerase
   1817..1840    +  promoter       Pc promoter (fragment): intI1 (promoter lies within the coding sequence); class 1 integron promoter
   2016..2072    +  CDS            GmR (fragment): gentamycin acetyltransferase; aacC1; confers resistance to gentamycin
   2079..2870    +  CDS            SmR: aminoglycoside adenylyltransferase (Murphy, 1985); aadA; confers resistance to spectinomycin and streptomycin
   2963..3551    +  rep_origin     ori: high-copy-number ColE1/pMB1/pBR322/pUC origin of replication
   3734..3826    +  CDS            lacI (fragment): lac repressor; lacI; The lac repressor binds to the lac operator to inhibit transcription in E. coli. This inhibition can be relieved by adding lactose or isopropyl-β-D-thiogalactopyranoside (IPTG).
   3881..3908    -  terminator     rrnB T2 terminator: transcription terminator T2 from the E. coli rrnB gene
   4040..4083    +  terminator     rrnB T1 terminator: Escherichia coli rrnB; transcription terminator T1 from the E. coli rrnB gene
>Addgene plasmid #81401 | pDONR223_STK11_p.D194Y | addgene full sequence | sequence record 167907 | Addgene NGS Result
GGCAGTTCCCTACTCTCGCGTTAACGCTAGCATGGATGTTTTCCCAGTCACGACGTTGTAAAACGACGGC
CAGTCTTAAGCTCGGGCCCCAAATAATGATTTTATTTTGACTGATAGTGACCTGTTCGTTGCAACAAATT
GATGAGCAATGCTTTTTTATAATGCCAACTTTGTACAAAAAAGTTGGCATGGAGGTGGTGGACCCGCAGC
AGCTGGGCATGTTCACGGAGGGCGAGCTGATGTCGGTGGGTATGGACACGTTCATCCACCGCATCGACTC
CACCGAGGTCATCTACCAGCCGCGCCGCAAGCGGGCCAAGCTCATCGGCAAGTACCTGATGGGGGACCTG
CTGGGGGAAGGCTCTTACGGCAAGGTGAAGGAGGTGCTGGACTCGGAGACGCTGTGCAGGAGGGCCGTCA
AGATCCTCAAGAAGAAGAAGTTGCGAAGGATCCCCAACGGGGAGGCCAACGTGAAGAAGGAAATTCAACT
ACTGAGGAGGTTACGGCACAAAAATGTCATCCAGCTGGTGGATGTGTTATACAACGAAGAGAAGCAGAAA
ATGTATATGGTGATGGAGTACTGCGTGTGTGGCATGCAGGAAATGCTGGACAGCGTGCCGGAGAAGCGTT
TCCCAGTGTGCCAGGCCCACGGGTACTTCTGTCAGCTGATTGACGGCCTGGAGTACCTGCATAGCCAGGG
CATTGTGCACAAGGACATCAAGCCGGGGAACCTGCTGCTCACCACCGGTGGCACCCTCAAAATCTCCTAC
CTGGGCGTGGCCGAGGCACTGCACCCGTTCGCGGCGGACGACACCTGCCGGACCAGCCAGGGCTCCCCGG
CTTTCCAGCCGCCCGAGATTGCCAACGGCCTGGACACCTTCTCCGGCTTCAAGGTGGACATCTGGTCGGC
TGGGGTCACCCTCTACAACATCACCACGGGTCTGTACCCCTTCGAAGGGGACAACATCTACAAGTTGTTT
GAGAACATCGGGAAGGGGAGCTACGCCATCCCGGGCGACTGTGGCCCCCCGCTCTCTGACCTGCTGAAAG
GGATGCTTGAGTACGAACCGGCCAAGAGGTTCTCCATCCGGCAGATCCGGCAGCACAGCTGGTTCCGGAA
GAAACATCCTCCGGCTGAAGCACCAGTGCCCATCCCACCGAGCCCAGACACCAAGGACCGGTGGCGCAGC
ATGACTGTGGTGCCGTACTTGGAGGACCTGCACGGCGCGGACGAGGACGAGGACCTCTTCGACATCGAGG
ATGACATCATCTACACTCAGGACTTCACGGTGCCCGGACAGGTCCCAGAAGAGGAGGCCAGTCACAATGG
ACAGCGCCGGGGCCTCCCCAAGGCCGTGTGTATGAACGGCACAGAGGCGGCGCAGCTGAGCACCAAATCC
AGGGCGGAGGGCCGGGCCCCCAACCCTGCCCGCAAGGCCTGCTCCGCCAGCAGCAAGATCCGCCGGCTGT
CGGCCTGCAAGCAGCAGTGATTGCCAACTTTCTTGTACAAAGTTGTCATTATAAGAAAGCATTGCTTATC
AATTTGTTGCAACGAACAGGTCACTATCAGTCAAAATAAAATCATTATTTGCCATCCAGCTGATATCCCC
TATAGTGAGTCGTATTACATGGTCATAGCTGTTTCCTGGCAGCTCTGGCCCGTGTCTCAAAATCTCTGAT
GTTACATTGCACAAGATAAAAATATATCATCATGCCTCCTCTAGACCAGCCAGGACAGAAATGCCTCGAC
TTCGCTGCTACCCAAGGTTGCCGGGTGACGCACACCGTGGAAACGGATGAAGGCACGAACCCAGTGGACA
TAAGCCTGTTCGGTTCGTAAGCTGTAATGCAAGTAGCGTATGCGCTCACGCAACTGGTCCAGAACCTTGA
CCGAACGCAGCGGTGGTAACGGCGCAGTGGCGGTTTTCATGGCTTGTTATGACTGTTTTTTTGGGGTACA
GTCTATGCCTCGGGCATCCAAGCAGCAAGCGCGTTACGCCGTGGGTCGATGTTTGATGTTATGGAGCAGC
AACGATGTTACGCAGCAGGGCAGTCGCCCTAAAACAAAGTTAAACATTATGAGGGAAGCGGTGATCGCCG
AAGTATCGACTCAACTATCAGAGGTAGTTGGCGTCATCGAGCGCCATCTCGAACCGACGTTGCTGGCCGT
ACATTTGTACGGCTCCGCAGTGGATGGCGGCCTGAAGCCACACAGTGATATTGATTTGCTGGTTACGGTG
ACCGTAAGGCTTGATGAAACAACGCGGCGAGCTTTGATCAACGACCTTTTGGAAACTTCGGCTTCCCCTG
GAGAGAGCGAGATTCTCCGCGCTGTAGAAGTCACCATTGTTGTGCACGACGACATCATTCCGTGGCGTTA
TCCAGCTAAGCGCGAACTGCAATTTGGAGAATGGCAGCGCAATGACATTCTTGCAGGTATCTTCGAGCCA
GCCACGATCGACATTGATCTGGCTATCTTGCTGACAAAAGCAAGAGAACATAGCGTTGCCTTGGTAGGTC
CAGCGGCGGAGGAACTCTTTGATCCGGTTCCTGAACAGGATCTATTTGAGGCGCTAAATGAAACCTTAAC
GCTATGGAACTCGCCGCCCGACTGGGCTGGCGATGAGCGAAATGTAGTGCTTACGTTGTCCCGCATTTGG
TACAGCGCAGTAACCGGCAAAATCGCGCCGAAGGATGTCGCTGCCGACTGGGCAATGGAGCGCCTGCCGG
CCCAGTATCAGCCCGTCATACTTGAAGCTAGACAGGCTTATCTTGGACAAGAAGAAGATCGCTTGGCCTC
GCGCGCAGATCAGTTGGAAGAATTTGTCCACTACGTGAAAGGCGAGATCACCAAGGTAGTCGGCAAATAA
CCCTCGAGCCACCCATGACCAAAATCCCTTAACGTGAGTTACGCGTCGTTCCACTGAGCGTCAGACCCCG
TAGAAAAGATCAAAGGATCTTCTTGAGATCCTTTTTTTCTGCGCGTAATCTGCTGCTTGCAAACAAAAAA
ACCACCGCTACCAGCGGTGGTTTGTTTGCCGGATCAAGAGCTACCAACTCTTTTTCCGAAGGTAACTGGC
TTCAGCAGAGCGCAGATACCAAATACTGTTCTTCTAGTGTAGCCGTAGTTAGGCCACCACTTCAAGAACT
CTGTAGCACCGCCTACATACCTCGCTCTGCTAATCCTGTTACCAGTGGCTGCTGCCAGTGGCGATAAGTC
GTGTCTTACCGGGTTGGACTCAAGACGATAGTTACCGGATAAGGCGCAGCGGTCGGGCTGAACGGGGGGT
TCGTGCACACAGCCCAGCTTGGAGCGAACGACCTACACCGAACTGAGATACCTACAGCGTGAGCTATGAG
AAAGCGCCACGCTTCCCGAAGGGAGAAAGGCGGACAGGTATCCGGTAAGCGGCAGGGTCGGAACAGGAGA
GCGCACGAGGGAGCTTCCAGGGGGAAACGCCTGGTATCTTTATAGTCCTGTCGGGTTTCGCCACCTCTGA
CTTGAGCGTCGATTTTTGTGATGCTCGTCAGGGGGGCGGAGCCTATGGAAAAACGCCAGCAACGCGGCCT
TTTTACGGTTCCTGGCCTTTTGCTGGCCTTTTGCTCACATGTTCTTTCCTGCGTTATCCCCTGATTCTGT
GGATAACCGTATTACCGCCTTTGAGTGAGCTGATACCGCTCGCCGCAGCCGAACGACCGAGCGCAGCGAG
TCAGTGAGCGAGGAAGCGGAAGAGCGCCCAATACGCAAACCGCCTCTCCCCGCGCGTTGGCCGATTCATT
AATGCAGCTGGCACGACAGGTTTCCCGACTGGAAAGCGGGCAGTGAGCGCAACGCAATTAATACGCGTAC
CGCTAGCCAGGAAGAGTTTGTAGAAACGCAAAAAGGCCATCCGTCAGGATGGCCTTCTGCTTAGTTTGAT
GCCTGGCAGTTTATGGCGGGCGTCCTGCCCGCCACCCTCCGGGCCGTTGCTTCACAACGTTCAAATCCGC
TCCCGGCGGATTTGTCCTACTCAGGAGAGCGTTCACCGACAAACAACAGATAAAACGAAAGGCCCAGTCT
TCCGACTGAGCCTTTCGTTTTATTTGATGCCT
