>Addgene plasmid #81401 | pDONR223_STK11_p.D194Y | depositor partial sequence | sequence record 154720 | Insert sequence
ATGGAGGTGGTGGACCCGCAGCAGCTGGGCATGTTCACGGAGGGCGAGCTGATGTCGGTGGGTATGGACA
CGTTCATCCACCGCATCGACTCCACCGAGGTCATCTACCAGCCGCGCCGCAAGCGGGCCAAGCTCATCGG
CAAGTACCTGATGGGGGACCTGCTGGGGGAAGGCTCTTACGGCAAGGTGAAGGAGGTGCTGGACTCGGAG
ACGCTGTGCAGGAGGGCCGTCAAGATCCTCAAGAAGAAGAAGTTGCGAAGGATCCCCAACGGGGAGGCCA
ACGTGAAGAAGGAAATTCAACTACTGAGGAGGTTACGGCACAAAAATGTCATCCAGCTGGTGGATGTGTT
ATACAACGAAGAGAAGCAGAAAATGTATATGGTGATGGAGTACTGCGTGTGTGGCATGCAGGAAATGCTG
GACAGCGTGCCGGAGAAGCGTTTCCCAGTGTGCCAGGCCCACGGGTACTTCTGTCAGCTGATTGACGGCC
TGGAGTACCTGCATAGCCAGGGCATTGTGCACAAGGACATCAAGCCGGGGAACCTGCTGCTCACCACCGG
TGGCACCCTCAAAATCTCCTACCTGGGCGTGGCCGAGGCACTGCACCCGTTCGCGGCGGACGACACCTGC
CGGACCAGCCAGGGCTCCCCGGCTTTCCAGCCGCCCGAGATTGCCAACGGCCTGGACACCTTCTCCGGCT
TCAAGGTGGACATCTGGTCGGCTGGGGTCACCCTCTACAACATCACCACGGGTCTGTACCCCTTCGAAGG
GGACAACATCTACAAGTTGTTTGAGAACATCGGGAAGGGGAGCTACGCCATCCCGGGCGACTGTGGCCCC
CCGCTCTCTGACCTGCTGAAAGGGATGCTTGAGTACGAACCGGCCAAGAGGTTCTCCATCCGGCAGATCC
GGCAGCACAGCTGGTTCCGGAAGAAACATCCTCCGGCTGAAGCACCAGTGCCCATCCCACCGAGCCCAGA
CACCAAGGACCGGTGGCGCAGCATGACTGTGGTGCCGTACTTGGAGGACCTGCACGGCGCGGACGAGGAC
GAGGACCTCTTCGACATCGAGGATGACATCATCTACACTCAGGACTTCACGGTGCCCGGACAGGTCCCAG
AAGAGGAGGCCAGTCACAATGGACAGCGCCGGGGCCTCCCCAAGGCCGTGTGTATGAACGGCACAGAGGC
GGCGCAGCTGAGCACCAAATCCAGGGCGGAGGGCCGGGCCCCCAACCCTGCCCGCAAGGCCTGCTCCGCC
AGCAGCAAGATCCGCCGGCTGTCGGCCTGCAAGCAGCAG
